Addgene plasmid #132255: pDONR221-NIPA2
Purpose: Gateway entry clone with codon-optimized ORF sequence for subcloning into custom expression vectors
Depositing lab: RESOLUTE Consortium & Giulio Superti-Furga. Depositing organization: CeMM Research Center for Molecular Medicine. Publication: The RESOLUTE consortium: unlocking SLC transporters for drug discovery. Superti-Furga G, Lackner D, Wiedmer T, Ingles-Prieto A, Barbosa B, Girardi E, Goldmann U, Gurtl B, Klavins K, Klimek C, Lindinger S, Lineiro-Retes E, Muller AC, Onstein S, Redinger G, Reil D, Sedlyarov V, Wolf G, Crawford M, Everley R, ... Steppan CM. Nat Rev Drug Discov. 2020 Jul;19(7):429-430. doi: 10.1038/d41573-020-00056-6. PubMed 32265506.
Backbone
  Vector backbone: pDONR221
  Backbone manufacturer: Thermo Fisher Scientific
  Backbone size w/o insert (bp): 2550
  Vector type: Mammalian Expression
Growth in bacteria
  Bacterial resistance: Kanamycin, 50 μg/mL
  Growth temperature: 37°C
  Growth strain: Stbl3
  Copy number: High Copy
Gene/Insert
  Gene/Insert name: NIPA2 (alt name: SLC57A2)
  Species: H. sapiens (human)
  Insert size (bp): 1080
  Entrez Gene: NIPA2 (a.k.a. SLC57A2)
  Cloning method: Gateway Cloning
  Sequencing primers: 5′ M13-fwd; 3′ M13-rev
Terms and licenses: Academic/Nonprofit Terms; Industry Terms
Depositor comments: For more information on the full Resolute plasmid collection, please see www.addgene.org/depositor-collections/re-solute/. Please provide your feedback on this plasmid to the RESOLUTE consortium by filling out their RESOLUTE repository feedback form: https://forms.office.com/Pages/ResponsePage.aspx?id=0e05yklzmkS7rjFGQL4N7z4feCLQvEJAmVcOCM_u885UN1JJRko0Ukg4TVQwNTZLOUxPQVJWT1NHUCQlQCN0PWcu
How to cite: pDONR221-NIPA2 was a gift from RESOLUTE Consortium & Giulio Superti-Furga (Addgene plasmid # 132255 ; http://n2t.net/addgene:132255 ; RRID:Addgene_132255)
