[The description below was written by a language model from this plasmid's Addgene catalogue record and pLannotate feature annotations shown in this document.]
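Description:
pDONR221-NIPA2 is a Gateway entry clone built on the pDONR221 backbone, carrying a codon-optimized open reading frame for human NIPA2 (also known as SLC57A2), which is annotated as a selective magnesium transporter. The sequenced plasmid is 3,630 nt, consistent with a roughly 2.55 kb backbone plus the 1,080 bp insert. It is maintained in E. coli through a high-copy ColE1/pUC-type origin of replication and selected with kanamycin via the KanR aminoglycoside phosphotransferase gene.

The NIPA2 coding sequence sits between attL1 and attL2 sites, the recombination sites recognized in the Gateway LR reaction. This arrangement allows the ORF to be transferred directionally into any attR-containing destination vector, which then supplies the promoter, tags and selection markers appropriate to the intended host. Although the catalogue lists the vector type as mammalian expression, the feature table shows no eukaryotic promoter or polyadenylation signal, so the plasmid itself serves as a shuttle for subcloning rather than as an expression construct. The rrnB T1 and T2 terminators lie upstream of the attL1 side and insulate the insert from read-through transcription from the backbone. A T7 promoter lies just outside attL2 and points back toward the insert. The short lacI and lacZα fragments are backbone remnants with no functional role, and M13 forward and reverse primer sites are used for sequence verification of the insert.

The clone belongs to a consortium collection of solute carrier (SLC) transporter ORFs, intended as a resource for generating custom expression vectors to study transporter function and support drug discovery.
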