Features (pLannotate 1.2.2; 10 found; start..end, strand, type, name):
    121..213     +  CDS            lacI (fragment): lac repressor; lacI; The lac repressor binds to the lac operator to inhibit transcription in E. coli. This inhibition can be relieved by adding lactose or isopropyl-β-D-thiogalactopyranoside (IPTG).
    268..295     -  terminator     rrnB T2 terminator: transcription terminator T2 from the E. coli rrnB gene
    427..470     +  terminator     rrnB T1 terminator: Escherichia coli rrnB; transcription terminator T1 from the E. coli rrnB gene
    517..553     -  CDS            lacZα (fragment): LacZα fragment of β-galactosidase; lacZ fragment
    569..668     +  protein_bind   attL1: mutant version of attL; recombination site for the Gateway® LR reaction LR Clonase™
    674..1753    +  CDS            NIPA2: NIPA2_HUMAN - Experimental evidence at transcript level: Swiss-Prot protein existence level 2. Acts as a selective Mg(2+) transporter. From Homo sapiens (Human).
   1755..1854    -  protein_bind   attL2: mutant version of attL; recombination site for the Gateway® LR reaction LR Clonase™
   1872..1890    -  promoter       T7 promoter: promoter for bacteriophage T7 RNA polymerase
   2024..2833    +  CDS            KanR: aminoglycoside phosphotransferase; aph(3')-Ia; confers resistance to kanamycin in bacteria or G418 (Geneticin®) in eukaryotes
   2980..3568    +  rep_origin     ori: high-copy-number ColE1/pMB1/pBR322/pUC origin of replication
>Addgene plasmid #132255 | pDONR221-NIPA2 | addgene full sequence | sequence record 262981 | Addgene NGS Result
CTTTCCTGCGTTATCCCCTGATTCTGTGGATAACCGTATTACCGCCTTTGAGTGAGCTGATACCGCTCGC
CGCAGCCGAACGACCGAGCGCAGCGAGTCAGTGAGCGAGGAAGCGGAAGAGCGCCCAATACGCAAACCGC
CTCTCCCCGCGCGTTGGCCGATTCATTAATGCAGCTGGCACGACAGGTTTCCCGACTGGAAAGCGGGCAG
TGAGCGCAACGCAATTAATACGCGTACCGCTAGCCAGGAAGAGTTTGTAGAAACGCAAAAAGGCCATCCG
TCAGGATGGCCTTCTGCTTAGTTTGATGCCTGGCAGTTTATGGCGGGCGTCCTGCCCGCCACCCTCCGGG
CCGTTGCTTCACAACGTTCAAATCCGCTCCCGGCGGATTTGTCCTACTCAGGAGAGCGTTCACCGACAAA
CAACAGATAAAACGAAAGGCCCAGTCTTCCGACTGAGCCTTTCGTTTTATTTGATGCCTGGCAGTTCCCT
ACTCTCGCGTTAACGCTAGCATGGATGTTTTCCCAGTCACGACGTTGTAAAACGACGGCCAGTCTTAAGC
TCGGGCCCCAAATAATGATTTTATTTTGACTGATAGTGACCTGTTCGTTGCAACACATTGATGAGCAATG
CTTTTTTATAATGCCAACTTTGTACAAAAAAGCAGGCTCCACCATGTCCCAGGGCAGGGGCAAGTACGAC
TTCTATATCGGCCTGGGCCTGGCCATGAGCTCCTCTATCTTCATCGGCGGCAGCTTCATCCTGAAGAAGA
AGGGACTGCTGAGGCTGGCAAGGAAGGGATCCATGAGGGCAGGACAGGGAGGACACGCCTACCTGAAGGA
GTGGCTGTGGTGGGCAGGACTGCTGAGCATGGGAGCAGGAGAGGTGGCAAATTTCGCAGCCTATGCCTTT
GCCCCAGCCACCCTGGTGACACCACTGGGCGCCCTGAGCGTGCTGGTGTCCGCCATCCTGAGCTCCTACT
TTCTGAATGAGCGGCTGAACCTGCACGGCAAGATCGGCTGCCTGCTGTCTATCCTGGGCAGCACCGTGAT
GGTCATCCACGCCCCTAAGGAGGAGGAGATCGAGACACTGAATGAGATGTCCCACAAGCTGGGCGATCCA
GGCTTCGTGGTGTTTGCCACCCTGGTGGTCATCGTGGCCCTGATCCTGATCTTCGTGGTGGGACCAAGGC
ACGGACAGACCAACATCCTGGTGTACATCACAATCTGCTCTGTGATCGGCGCCTTTTCTGTGAGCTGCGT
GAAGGGCCTGGGCATCGCCATCAAGGAGCTGTTCGCAGGCAAGCCCGTGCTGAGGCACCCTCTGGCCTGG
ATCCTGCTGCTGTCTCTGATCGTGTGCGTGAGCACCCAGATCAATTATCTGAACAGAGCCCTGGACATCT
TTAACACCTCTATCGTGACACCCATCTACTACGTGTTCTTCACCACAAGCGTGCTGACATGTTCCGCCAT
CCTGTTCAAGGAGTGGCAGGATATGCCTGTGGACGATGTGATCGGCACCCTGAGCGGCTTCTTTACAATC
ATCGTGGGCATCTTCCTGCTGCACGCCTTTAAGGACGTGTCCTTCTCTCTGGCCTCCCTGCCCGTGTCTT
TTAGAAAGGATGAGAAGGCCATGAATGGCAACCTGTCCAATATGTATGAGGTGCTGAACAATAACGAGGA
GTCTCTGACCTGTGGCATCGAGCAGCACACAGGCGAGAACGTGTCCCGGAGAAATGGCAACCTGACCGCC
TTCGACCCAGCTTTCTTGTACAAAGTTGGCATTATAAGAAAGCATTGCTTATCAATTTGTTGCAACGAAC
AGGTCACTATCAGTCAAAATAAAATCATTATTTGCCATCCAGCTGATATCCCCTATAGTGAGTCGTATTA
CATGGTCATAGCTGTTTCCTGGCAGCTCTGGCCCGTGTCTCAAAATCTCTGATGTTACATTGCACAAGAT
AAAAATATATCATCATGAACAATAAAACTGTCTGCTTACATAAACAGTAATACAAGGGGTGTTATGAGCC
ATATTCAACGGGAAACGTCGAGGCCGCGATTAAATTCCAACATGGATGCTGATTTATATGGGTATAAATG
GGCTCGCGATAATGTCGGGCAATCAGGTGCGACAATCTATCGCTTGTATGGGAAGCCCGATGCGCCAGAG
TTGTTTCTGAAACATGGCAAAGGTAGCGTTGCCAATGATGTTACAGATGAGATGGTCAGACTAAACTGGC
TGACGGAATTTATGCCTCTTCCGACCATCAAGCATTTTATCCGTACTCCTGATGATGCATGGTTACTCAC
CACTGCGATCCCCGGAAAAACAGCATTCCAGGTATTAGAAGAATATCCTGATTCAGGTGAAAATATTGTT
GATGCGCTGGCAGTGTTCCTGCGCCGGTTGCATTCGATTCCTGTTTGTAATTGTCCTTTTAACAGCGATC
GCGTATTTCGTCTCGCTCAGGCGCAATCACGAATGAATAACGGTTTGGTTGATGCGAGTGATTTTGATGA
CGAGCGTAATGGCTGGCCTGTTGAACAAGTCTGGAAAGAAATGCATAAACTTTTGCCATTCTCACCGGAT
TCAGTCGTCACTCATGGTGATTTCTCACTTGATAACCTTATTTTTGACGAGGGGAAATTAATAGGTTGTA
TTGATGTTGGACGAGTCGGAATCGCAGACCGATACCAGGATCTTGCCATCCTATGGAACTGCCTCGGTGA
GTTTTCTCCTTCATTACAGAAACGGCTTTTTCAAAAATATGGTATTGATAATCCTGATATGAATAAATTG
CAGTTTCATTTGATGCTCGATGAGTTTTTCTAATCAGAATTGGTTAATTGGTTGTAACACTGGCAGAGCA
TTACGCTGACTTGACGGGACGGCGCAAGCTCATGACCAAAATCCCTTAACGTGAGTTACGCGTCGTTCCA
CTGAGCGTCAGACCCCGTAGAAAAGATCAAAGGATCTTCTTGAGATCCTTTTTTTCTGCGCGTAATCTGC
TGCTTGCAAACAAAAAAACCACCGCTACCAGCGGTGGTTTGTTTGCCGGATCAAGAGCTACCAACTCTTT
TTCCGAAGGTAACTGGCTTCAGCAGAGCGCAGATACCAAATACTGTTCTTCTAGTGTAGCCGTAGTTAGG
CCACCACTTCAAGAACTCTGTAGCACCGCCTACATACCTCGCTCTGCTAATCCTGTTACCAGTGGCTGCT
GCCAGTGGCGATAAGTCGTGTCTTACCGGGTTGGACTCAAGACGATAGTTACCGGATAAGGCGCAGCGGT
CGGGCTGAACGGGGGGTTCGTGCACACAGCCCAGCTTGGAGCGAACGACCTACACCGAACTGAGATACCT
ACAGCGTGAGCTATGAGAAAGCGCCACGCTTCCCGAAGGGAGAAAGGCGGACAGGTATCCGGTAAGCGGC
AGGGTCGGAACAGGAGAGCGCACGAGGGAGCTTCCAGGGGGAAACGCCTGGTATCTTTATAGTCCTGTCG
GGTTTCGCCACCTCTGACTTGAGCGTCGATTTTTGTGATGCTCGTCAGGGGGGCGGAGCCTATGGAAAAA
CGCCAGCAACGCGGCCTTTTTACGGTTCCTGGCCTTTTGCTGGCCTTTTGCTCACATGTT
