>Addgene plasmid #132255 | pDONR221-NIPA2 | depositor partial sequence | sequence record 253910 | Codon-optimized ORF of NIPA2
ATGTCCCAGGGCAGGGGCAAGTACGACTTCTATATCGGCCTGGGCCTGGCCATGAGCTCCTCTATCTTCA
TCGGCGGCAGCTTCATCCTGAAGAAGAAGGGACTGCTGAGGCTGGCAAGGAAGGGATCCATGAGGGCAGG
ACAGGGAGGACACGCCTACCTGAAGGAGTGGCTGTGGTGGGCAGGACTGCTGAGCATGGGAGCAGGAGAG
GTGGCAAATTTCGCAGCCTATGCCTTTGCCCCAGCCACCCTGGTGACACCACTGGGCGCCCTGAGCGTGC
TGGTGTCCGCCATCCTGAGCTCCTACTTTCTGAATGAGCGGCTGAACCTGCACGGCAAGATCGGCTGCCT
GCTGTCTATCCTGGGCAGCACCGTGATGGTCATCCACGCCCCTAAGGAGGAGGAGATCGAGACACTGAAT
GAGATGTCCCACAAGCTGGGCGATCCAGGCTTCGTGGTGTTTGCCACCCTGGTGGTCATCGTGGCCCTGA
TCCTGATCTTCGTGGTGGGACCAAGGCACGGACAGACCAACATCCTGGTGTACATCACAATCTGCTCTGT
GATCGGCGCCTTTTCTGTGAGCTGCGTGAAGGGCCTGGGCATCGCCATCAAGGAGCTGTTCGCAGGCAAG
CCCGTGCTGAGGCACCCTCTGGCCTGGATCCTGCTGCTGTCTCTGATCGTGTGCGTGAGCACCCAGATCA
ATTATCTGAACAGAGCCCTGGACATCTTTAACACCTCTATCGTGACACCCATCTACTACGTGTTCTTCAC
CACAAGCGTGCTGACATGTTCCGCCATCCTGTTCAAGGAGTGGCAGGATATGCCTGTGGACGATGTGATC
GGCACCCTGAGCGGCTTCTTTACAATCATCGTGGGCATCTTCCTGCTGCACGCCTTTAAGGACGTGTCCT
TCTCTCTGGCCTCCCTGCCCGTGTCTTTTAGAAAGGATGAGAAGGCCATGAATGGCAACCTGTCCAATAT
GTATGAGGTGCTGAACAATAACGAGGAGTCTCTGACCTGTGGCATCGAGCAGCACACAGGCGAGAACGTG
TCCCGGAGAAATGGCAACCTGACCGCCTTC
